Addgene plasmid #15477: pLKO.1-PRAS40
Depositing lab: Do-Hyung Kim. Depositing organization: University of Minnesota. Publication: Insulin signalling to mTOR mediated by the Akt/PKB substrate PRAS40. Vander Haar E, Lee SI, Bandhakavi S, Griffin TJ, Kim DH. Nat Cell Biol. 2007 Mar . 9(3):316-23. 10.1038/ncb1547 PubMed 17277771.
Backbone
  Vector backbone: pLKO.1
  Backbone size w/o insert (bp): 7000
  Vector type: Mammalian Expression, Lentiviral, RNAi
  Selectable markers: Puromycin
Growth in bacteria
  Bacterial resistance: Ampicillin, 100 μg/mL
  Growth temperature: 37°C
  Growth strain: Stbl3
  Copy number: High Copy
Gene/Insert
  Gene/Insert name: PRAS40 shRNA (alt name: PRAS40)
  Species: H. sapiens (human)
  Insert size (bp): 59
  Entrez Gene: AKT1S1 (a.k.a. Lobe, PRAS40)
  Cloning method: Restriction Enzyme; 5′ cloning site AgeI (not destroyed); 3′ cloning site EcoRI (not destroyed)
  Sequencing primers: 5′ LKO.1 5'
Terms and licenses: Academic/Nonprofit Terms; Industry Terms: Not Available to Industry
Depositor comments: Target sequence for human PRAS40 is 5'-CAGCTGGGCATTAGTGATAAT-3'.
How to cite: pLKO.1-PRAS40 was a gift from Do-Hyung Kim (Addgene plasmid # 15477 ; http://n2t.net/addgene:15477 ; RRID:Addgene_15477)
