[The description below was written by a language model from this plasmid's Addgene catalogue record.]
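Description:
pLKO.1-PRAS40 is a lentiviral RNAi plasmid built on the pLKO.1 backbone (about 7 kb without insert) and designed to knock down human PRAS40, the product of the AKT1S1 gene. It is maintained in bacteria as a high-copy plasmid under ampicillin selection. The record lists a recombination-deficient strain as the propagation host, a common choice for lentiviral vectors because their repeated LTR sequences can otherwise recombine. For mammalian cells the vector carries a puromycin selectable marker, so transduced or transfected cells that have taken up the cassette can be enriched.

The payload is a 59 bp short-hairpin RNA insert cloned between the AgeI and EcoRI sites, both of which are retained. An insert of this length is consistent with the usual hairpin layout, in which a sense and an antisense copy of a 21-nucleotide target sequence flank a short loop. After transcription the RNA folds back on itself and is processed by the cellular RNAi machinery into a small interfering RNA directed against the PRAS40 transcript. The record does not state the promoter driving the hairpin or list the viral elements. In the standard pLKO.1 design, shRNAs are expressed from a human U6 RNA polymerase III promoter. The cassette also sits between lentiviral LTRs with a packaging signal, so it can be packaged into virus particles when helper plasmids are supplied in trans.

The construct is suited to stable depletion of PRAS40 in human cells through lentiviral delivery and puromycin selection. The associated publication concerns PRAS40 as an Akt/PKB substrate mediating insulin signalling to mTOR, which indicates loss-of-function studies of that pathway. No feature table was provided, so the details of the backbone elements cannot be confirmed from this record.
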