>Addgene plasmid #15477 | pLKO.1-PRAS40 | addgene partial sequence | sequence record 21967 | 15477 with LKO.15'
ACGAAACACCGGTCAGCTGGGCATTAGTGATAATCTCGAGATTATCACTAATGCCCAGCTGTTTTTGAAT
TCTCGACCTCGAGACAAATGGCAGTATTCATCCACAATTTTAAAAGAAAAGGGGGGATTGGGGGGTACAG
TGCAGGGGAAAGAATAGTAGACATAATAGCAACAGACATACAAACTAAAGAATTACAAAAACAAATTACA
AAAATTCAAAATTTTCGGGTTTATTACAGGGACAGCAGAGATCCACTTTGGCCGCGGCTCGAGGGGGTTG
GGGTTGCGCCTTTTCCAAGGCAGCCCTGGGTTTGCGCAGGGACGCGGCTGCTCTGGGCGTGGTTCCGGGA
AACGCAGCGGCGCCGACCCTGGGTCTCGCACATTCTTCACGTCCGTTCGCAGCGTCACCCGGATCTTCGC
CGCTACCCTTGTGGGCCCCCCGGCGACGCTTCCTGCTCCGCCCCTAAGTCGGGAAGGTTCCTTGCGGTTC
GCGGCGTGCCGGACGTGACAAACGGAAGCCGCACGTCTCACTAGTACCCTCGCAGACGGACAGCGCCAGG
GAGCAATGGCAGCGCGCCGACCGCGATGGGCTGTGGCCAATAGCGGCTGCTCAGCAGGGCGCGCCGAGAG
CAGCGGCCGGGAAGGGGCGGTGCGGGAGGCGGGGTGTGGGGCGGTAGTGTGGGCCCTGTTCCTGCCCGCG
CGGTGTTCCGCATTCTGCAAGCCTCCGGAGCGCACGTCGGCAGTCGGCTCCCTCGTTGACCGAATCACCG
ACCTCTCTCCCCAGGGGATCCACCGGAGCTTACCATGACCGAGTACAAGCCCACGGTGCGCCTCGCCACC
CGCGACGACGTCCCCAAGGGGCGTACGCACCCTCGCCGCCGCGTTCGCCGACTACCCGGCC
